>Addgene plasmid #108948 | pET-28a(+)-MVK jannaschii | depositor full sequence | sequence record 205436 | pET-28a(+)-MVK jannaschii sequence 6235 bps
TGGCGAATGGG
[124 nt withheld, positions 12-135]
C
[91 nt withheld, positions 137-227]
A
[49 nt withheld, positions 229-277]
CCTTTGACGTTGGAGTCCACGTTCTTT
[37 nt withheld, positions 305-341]
ACCCTATCTCGGTCTATTCTTTTGATTTATAAGGGATTTTGCCGATTTCGGCCTATTGGTTAAAAAATGA
GCTGATTTAACAAAAATTTAACGCGAATTTTAACAAAATATTAACGTTTACAATTTCAGGTGGCACTTTT
CGGGGAAATGTGCGCGGAACCCCTATTTGTTTATTTTTCTAAATACATTCAAATATGTATCCGCTCATGA
ATTAATTCTTAGAAAAACTCATCGAGCATCAAATGAAACTGCAATTTATTCATATCAGGATTATCAATAC
CATATTTTTGAAAAAGCCGTTTCTGTAATGAAGGAGAAAACTCACCGAGGCAGTTCCATAGGATGGCAAG
ATCCTGGTATCGGTCTGCGATTCCGACTCGTCCAACATCAATACAACCTATTAATTTCCCCTCGTCAAAA
ATAAGGTTATCAAGTGAGAAATCACCATGAGTGACGACTGAATCCGGTGAGAATGGCAAAAGTTTATGCA
TTTCTTTCCAGACTTGTTCAACAGGCCAGCCATTACGCTCGTCATCAAAATCACTCGCATCAACCAAACC
GTTATTCATTCGTGATTGCGCCTGAGCGAGACGAAATACGCGATCGCTGTTAAAAGGACAATTACAAACA
GGAATCGAATGCAACCGGCGCAGGAACACTGCCAGCGCATCAACAATATTTTCACCTGAATCAGGATATT
CTTCTAATACCTGGAATGCTGTTTTCCCGGGGATCGCAGTGGTGAGTAACCATGCATCATCAGGAGTACG
GATAAAATGCTTGATGGTCGGAAGAGGCATAAATTCCGTCAGCCAGTTTAGTCTGACCATCTCATCTGTA
ACATCATTGGCAACGCTACCTTTGCCATGTTTCAGAAACAACTCTGGCGCATCGGGCTTCCCATACAATC
GATAGATTGTCGCACCTGATTGCCCGACATTATCGCGAGCCCATTTATACCCATATAAATCAGCATCCAT
GTTGGAATTTAATCGCGGCCTAGAGCAAGACGTTTCCCGTTGAATATGGCTCATAACACCCCTTGTATTA
CTGTTTATGTAAGCAGACAGTTTTATTGTTCATGACCAAAATCCCTTAACGTGAGTTTTCGTTCCACTGA
GCGTCAGACCCCGTAGAAAAGATCAAAGGATCTTCTTGAGATCCTTTTTTTCTGCGCGTAATCTGCTGCT
TGCAAACAAAAAAACCACCGCTACCAGCGGTGGTTTGTTTGCCGGATCAAGAGCTACCAACTCTTTTTCC
GAAGGTAACTGGCTTCAGCAGAGCGCAGATACCAAATACTGTCCTTCTAGTGTAGCCGTAGTTAGGCCAC
CACTTCAAGAACTCTGTAGCACCGCCTACATACCTCGCTCTGCTAATCCTGTTACCAGTGGCTGCTGCCA
GTGGCGATAAGTCGTGTCTTACCGGGTTGGACTCAAGACGATAGTTACCGGATAAGGCGCAGCGGTCGGG
CTGAACGGGGGGTTCGTGCACACAGCCCAGCTTGGAGCGAACGACCTACACCGAACTGAGATACCTACAG
CGTGAGCTATGAGAAAGCGCCACGCTTCCCGAAGGGAGAAAGGCGGACAGGTATCCGGTAAGCGGCAGGG
TCGGAACAGGAGAGCGCACGAGGGAGCTTCCAGGGGGAAACGCCTGGTATCTTTATAGTCCTGTCGGGTT
TCGCCACCTCTGACTTGAGCGTCGATTTTTGTGATGCTCGTCAGGGGGGCGGAGCCTATGGAAAAACGCC
AGCAACGCGGCCTTTTTACGGTTCCTGGCCTTTTGCTGGCCTTTTGCTCACATGTTCTTTCCTGCGTTAT
CCCCTGATTCTGTGGATAACCGTATTACCGCCTTTGAGTGAGCTGATACCGCTCGCCGCAGCCGAACGAC
CGAGCGCAGCGAGTCAGTGAGCGAGGAAGCGGAAGAGCGCCTGATGCGGTATTTTCTCCTTACGCATCTG
TGCGGTATTTCACACCGCATATATGGTGCACTCTCAGTACAATCTGCTCTGATGCCGCATAGTTAAGCCA
GTATACACTCCGCTATCGCTACGTGACTGGGTCATGGCTGCGCCCCGACACCCGCCAACACCCGCTGACG
CGCCCTGACGGGCTTGTCTGCTCCCGGCATCCGCTTACAGACAAGCTGTGACCGTCTCCGGGAGCTGCAT
GTGTCAGAGGTTTTCACCGTCATCACCGAAACGCGCGAGGCAGCTGCGGTAAAGCTCATCAGCGTGGTCG
TGAAGCGATTCACAGATGTCTGCCTGTTCATCCGCGTCCAGCTCGTTGAGTTTCTCCAGAAGCGTTAATG
TCTGGCTTCTGATAAAGCGGGCCATGTTAAGGGCGGTTTTTTCCTGTTTGGTCACTGATGCCTCCGTGTA
AGGGGGATTTCTGTTCATGGGGGTAATGATACCGATGAAACGAGAGAGGATGCTCACGATACGGGTTACT
GATGATGAACATGCCCGGTTACTGGAACGTTGTGAGGGTAAACAACTGGCGGTATGGATGCGGCGGGACC
AGAGAAAAATCACTCAGGGTCAATGCCAGCGCTTCGTTAATACAGATGTAGGTGTTCCACAGGGTAGCCA
GCAGCATCCTGCGATGCAGATCCGGAACATAATGGTGCAGGGCGCTGACTTCCGCGTTTCCAGACTTTAC
GAAACACGGAAACCGAAGACCATTCATGTTGTTGCTCAGGTCGCAGACGTTTTGCAGCAGCAGTCGCTTC
ACGTTCGCTCGCGTATCGGTGATTCATTCTGCTAACCAGTAAGGCAACCCCGCCAGCCTAGCCGGGTCCT
CAACGACAGGAGCACGATCATGCGCACCCGTGGGGCCGCCATGCCGGCGATAATGGCCTGCTTCTCGCCG
AAACGTTTGGTGGCGGGACCAGTGACGAAGGCTTGAGCGAGGGCGTGCAAGATTCCGAATACCGCAAGCG
ACAGGCCGATCATCGTCGCGCTCCAGCGAAAGCGGTCCTCGCCGAAAATGACCCAGAGCGCTGCCGGCAC
CTGTCCTACGAGTTGCATGATAAAGAAGACAGTCATAAGTGCGGCGACGATAGTCATGCCCCGCGCCCAC
CGGAAGGAGCTGACTGGGTTGAAGGCTCTCAAGGGCATCGGTCGAGATCCCGGTGCCTAATGAGTGAGCT
AACTTACATTAATTGCGTTGCGCTCACTGCCCGCTTTCCAGTCGGGAAACCTGTCGTGCCAGCTGCATTA
ATGAATCGGCCAACGCGCGGGGAGAGGCGGTTTGCGTATTGGGCGCCAGGGTGGTTTTTCTTTTCACCAG
TGAGACGGGCAACAGCTGATTGCCCTTCACCGCCTGGCCCTGAGAGAGTTGCAGCAAGCGGTCCACGCTG
GTTTGCCCCAGCAGGCGAAAATCCTGTTTGATGGTGGTTAACGGCGGGATATAACATGAGCTGTCTTCGG
TATCGTCGTATCCCACTACCGAGATATCCGCACCAACGCGCAGCCCGGACTCGGTAATGGCGCGCATTGC
GCCCAGCGCCATCTGATCGTTGGCAACCAGCATCGCAGTGGGAACGATGCCCTCATTCAGCATTTGCATG
GTTTGTTGAAAACCGGACATGGCACTCCAGTCGCCTTCCCGTTCCGCTATCGGCTGAATTTGATTGCGAG
TGAGATATTTATGCCAGCCAGCCAGACGCAGACGCGCCGAGACAGAACTTAATGGGCCCGCTAACAGCGC
GATTTGCTGGTGACCCAATGCGACCAGATGCTCCACGCCCAGTCGCGTACCGTCTTCATGGGAGAAAATA
ATACTGTTGATGGGTGTCTGGTCAGAGACATCAAGAAATAACGCCGGAACATTAGTGCAGGCAGCTTCCA
CAGCAATGGCATCCTGGTCATCCAGCGGATAGTTAATGATCAGCCCACTGACGCGTTGCGCGAGAAGATT
GTGCACCGCCGCTTTACAGGCTTCGACGCCGCTTCGTTCTACCATCGACACCACCACGCTGGCACCCAGT
TGATCGGCGCGAGATTTAATCGCCGCGACAATTTGCGACGGCGCGTGCAGGGCCAGACTGGAGGTGGCAA
CGCCAATCAGCAACGACTGTTTGCCCGCCAGTTGTTGTGCCACGCGGTTGGGAATGTAATTCAGCTCCGC
CATCGCCGCTTCCACTTTTTCCCGCGTTTTCGCAGAAACGTGGCTGGCCTGGTTCACCACGCGGGAAACG
GTCTGATAAGAGACACCGGCATACTCTGCGACATCGTATAACGTTACTGGTTTCACATTCACCACCCTGA
ATTGACTCTCTTCCGGGCGCTATCATGCCATACCGCGAAAGGTTTTGCGCCATTCGATGGTGTCCGGGAT
CTCGACGCTCTCCCTTATGCGACTCCTGCATTAGGAAGCAGCCCAGTAGTAGGTTGAGGCCGTTGAGCAC
CGCCGCCGCAAGGAATGGTGCATGCAAGGAGATGGCGCCCAACAGTCCCCCGGCCACGGGGCCTGCCACC
ATACCCACGCCGAAACAAGCGCTCATGAGCCCGAAGTGGCGAGCCCGATCTTCCCCATCGGTGATGTCGG
CGATATAGGCGCCAGCAACCGCACCTGTGGCGCCGGTGATGCCGGCCACGATGCGTCCGGCGTAGAGGAT
CGAGATCTCGATCCCGCGAAATTAATACGACTCACTATAGGGGAATTGTGAGCGGATAACAATTCCCCTC
TAGAAATAATTTTGTTTAACTTTAAGAAGGAGATATACCATGGGCAGCAGCCATCATCATCATCATCACA
GCAGCGGCCTGGTGCCGCGCGGCAGCCATATGATCATCGAAACGCCGAGTAAAGTGATCCTGTTTGGCGA
ACATGCCGTTGTGTATGGTTATCGTGCTATTAGCATGGCCATTGATCTAACAAGCACGATCGAAATCAAA
GAAACACAGGAAGATGAAATCATCCTGAATCTGAATGATCTGAACAAATCTCTGGGCCTGAATCTGAATG
AGATTAAAAATATCAATCCTAACAACTTTGGCGATTTTAAATATTGCCTGTGCGCTATCAAAAATACCTT
AGATTATCTGAATATCGAACCTAAAACGGGCTTTAAAATCAATATCTCTTCAAAGATTCCGATCTCATGC
GGCTTAGGTAGTAGCGCGAGCATTACCATCGGGACGATCAAAGCCGTGAGCGGCTTTTATAATAAGGAAC
TGAAAGATGATGAAATTGCCAAACTGGGCTATATGGTGGAAAAAGAAATCCAGGGTAAAGCCTCTATTAC
GGATACGTCTACCATAACGTACAAAGGCATTCTGGAAATCAAAAATAACAAATTTCGCAAAATCAAAGGC
GAATTTGAAGAATTTCTGAAAAATTGCAAATTTCTGATTGTGTATGCGGAAAAACGCAAGAAGAAAACCG
CGGAACTGGTTAACGAAGTTGCCAAAATCGAAAATAAGGATGAAATCTTTAAAGAAATTGATAAAGTGAT
CGATGAAGCGCTGAAAATCAAAAACAAAGAAGATTTTGGCAAACTGATGACCAAAAATCATGAACTGCTG
AAAAAACTGAATATTAGCACCCCTAAACTGGATCGTATTGTGGATATAGGCAATCGCTTTGGTTTTGGCG
CCAAACTGACCGGTGCAGGTGGCGGTGGTTGCGTTATTATCTTAGTTAATGAGGAAAAAGAAAAAGAACT
GCTGAAAGAACTGAACAAGGAAGATGTTCGCATCTTTAATTGTCGTATGATGAATTAATAACTCGAGCAC
CACCACCACCACCACTGAGATCCGGCTGCTAACAAAGCCCGAAAGGAAGCTGAGTTGGCTGCTGCCACCG
CTGAGCAATAACTAGCATAACCCCTTGGGGCCTCTAAACGGGTCTTGAGGGGTTTTTTGCTGAAAGGAGG
AACTATATCCGGAT
Features (pLannotate 1.2.2; 21 found; start..end, strand, type, name):
     12..467     +  rep_origin     f1 ori (sequence partly withheld): f1 bacteriophage origin of replication; arrow indicates direction of (+) strand synthesis
    494..551     +  promoter       AmpR promoter (fragment): bla
    560..1375    -  CDS            KanR: aminoglycoside phosphotransferase; aph(3')-Ia; confers resistance to kanamycin in bacteria or G418 (Geneticin®) in eukaryotes
   1497..2085    +  rep_origin     ori: high-copy-number ColE1/pMB1/pBR322/pUC origin of replication
   2271..2413    -  misc_feature   bom: basis of mobility region from pBR322
   2515..2706    -  CDS            rop: Rop protein, which maintains plasmids at low copy number; rop
   2723..3103    +  CDS            YPB1_ECOLX: Protein predicted: Swiss-Prot protein existence level 4. From Escherichia coli.
   3175..3466    -  CDS            TcR (fragment): tetracycline efflux protein; tet; confers resistance to tetracycline
   3481..3502    -  protein_bind   CAP binding site: CAP binding activates transcription in the presence of cAMP. E. coli catabolite activator protein
   3515..4597    -  CDS            lacI: lac repressor; lacI; The lac repressor binds to the lac operator to inhibit transcription in E. coli. This inhibition can be relieved by adding lactose or isopropyl-β-D-thiogalactopyranoside (IPTG).
   4598..4675    -  promoter       lacI promoter: lacI
   4683..4962    -  CDS            TcR (fragment): tetracycline efflux protein; tet; confers resistance to tetracycline
   4984..5002    +  promoter       T7 promoter: promoter for bacteriophage T7 RNA polymerase
   5003..5027    +  protein_bind   lac operator: The lac repressor binds to the lac operator to inhibit transcription in E. coli. This inhibition can be relieved by adding lactose or isopropyl-β-D-thiogalactopyranoside (IPTG). lac repressor encoded by lacI
   5042..5064    +  RBS            RBS: efficient ribosome binding site from bacteriophage T7 gene 10 (Olins and Rangwala, 1989)
   5083..5099    +  CDS            capTEV™ (fragment): composite tag for in vivo biotinylation, TEV protease cleavage, and 6xHis tagging
   5110..5127    +  CDS            thrombin site: thrombin recognition and cleavage site
   5131..6066    +  CDS            mvk: MVK_METJA - Experimental evidence at protein level: Swiss-Prot protein existence level 1. Catalyzes the phosphorylation of (R)-mevalonate (MVA) to (R)- mevalonate 5-phosphate (MVAP). Functions in the mevalonate (MVA) pathway leading to isopentenyl diphosphate (IPP), a key precursor for the biosynthesis of isoprenoid compounds such as archaeal membrane lipids. From Methanocaldococcus jannaschii (strain ATCC 43067 / DSM 2661 / JAL-1 / JCM 10045 / NBRC 100440) (Methanococcus jannaschii).
   6079..6096    +  CDS            9xHis (fragment): 9xHis affinity tag
   6106..6155    +  CDS            SET1 (fragment): solubility-enhancement tag derived from T7 phage gene 10B
   6163..6210    +  terminator     T7 terminator: transcription terminator for bacteriophage T7 RNA polymerase
