>Addgene plasmid #108948 | pET-28a(+)-MVK jannaschii | addgene full sequence | sequence record 220631 | Addgene NGS Result
TGGCGAATGGG
[124 nt withheld, positions 12-135]
C
[91 nt withheld, positions 137-227]
A
[49 nt withheld, positions 229-277]
CCTTTGACGTTGGAGTCCACGTTCTTT
[37 nt withheld, positions 305-341]
ACCCTATCTCGGTCTATTCTTTTGATTTATAAGGGATTTTGCCGATTTCGGCCTATTGGTTAAAAAATGA
GCTGATTTAACAAAAATTTAACGCGAATTTTAACAAAATATTAACGCTTACAATTTAGGTGGCACTTTTC
GGGGAAATGTGCGCGGAACCCCTATTTGTTTATTTTTCTAAATACATTCAAATATGTATCCGCTCATGAA
TTAATTCTTAGAAAAACTCATCGAGCATCAAATGAAACTGCAATTTATTCATATCAGGATTATCAATACC
ATATTTTTGAAAAAGCCGTTTCTGTAATGAAGGAGAAAACTCACCGAGGCAGTTCCATAGGATGGCAAGA
TCCTGGTATCGGTCTGCGATTCCGACTCGTCCAACATCAATACAACCTATTAATTTCCCCTCGTCAAAAA
TAAGGTTATCAAGTGAGAAATCACCATGAGTGACGACTGAATCCGGTGAGAATGGCAAAAGTTTATGCAT
TTCTTTCCAGACTTGTTCAACAGGCCAGCCATTACGCTCGTCATCAAAATCACTCGCATCAACCAAACCG
TTATTCATTCGTGATTGCGCCTGAGCGAGACGAAATACGCGATCGCTGTTAAAAGGACAATTACAAACAG
GAATCGAATGCAACCGGCGCAGGAACACTGCCAGCGCATCAACAATATTTTCACCTGAATCAGGATATTC
TTCTAATACCTGGAATGCTGTTTTCCCGGGGATCGCAGTGGTGAGTAACCATGCATCATCAGGAGTACGG
ATAAAATGCTTGATGGTCGGAAGAGGCATAAATTCCGTCAGCCAGTTTAGTCTGACCATCTCATCTGTAA
CATCATTGGCAACGCTACCTTTGCCATGTTTCAGAAACAACTCTGGCGCATCGGGCTTCCCATACAATCG
ATAGATTGTCGCACCTGATTGCCCGACATTATCGCGAGCCCATTTATACCCATATAAATCAGCATCCATG
TTGGAATTTAATCGCGGCCTAGAGCAAGACGTTTCCCGTTGAATATGGCTCATAACACCCCTTGTATTAC
TGTTTATGTAAGCAGACAGTTTTATTGTTCATGACCAAAATCCCTTAACGTGAGTTTTCGTTCCACTGAG
CGTCAGACCCCGTAGAAAAGATCAAAGGATCTTCTTGAGATCCTTTTTTTCTGCGCGTAATCTGCTGCTT
GCAAACAAAAAAACCACCGCTACCAGCGGTGGTTTGTTTGCCGGATCAAGAGCTACCAACTCTTTTTCCG
AAGGTAACTGGCTTCAGCAGAGCGCAGATACCAAATACTGTCCTTCTAGTGTAGCCGTAGTTAGGCCACC
ACTTCAAGAACTCTGTAGCACCGCCTACATACCTCGCTCTGCTAATCCTGTTACCAGTGGCTGCTGCCAG
TGGCGATAAGTCGTGTCTTACCGGGTTGGACTCAAGACGATAGTTACCGGATAAGGCGCAGCGGTCGGGC
TGAACGGGGGGTTCGTGCACACAGCCCAGCTTGGAGCGAACGACCTACACCGAACTGAGATACCTACAGC
GTGAGCTATGAGAAAGCGCCACGCTTCCCGAAGGGAGAAAGGCGGACAGGTATCCGGTAAGCGGCAGGGT
CGGAACAGGAGAGCGCACGAGGGAGCTTCCAGGGGGAAACGCCTGGTATCTTTATAGTCCTGTCGGGTTT
CGCCACCTCTGACTTGAGCGTCGATTTTTGTGATGCTCGTCAGGGGGGCGGAGCCTATGGAAAAACGCCA
GCAACGCGGCCTTTTTACGGTTCCTGGCCTTTTGCTGGCCTTTTGCTCACATGTTCTTTCCTGCGTTATC
CCCTGATTCTGTGGATAACCGTATTACCGCCTTTGAGTGAGCTGATACCGCTCGCCGCAGCCGAACGACC
GAGCGCAGCGAGTCAGTGAGCGAGGAAGCGGAAGAGCGCCTGATGCGGTATTTTCTCCTTACGCATCTGT
GCGGTATTTCACACCGCAATGGTGCACTCTCAGTACAATCTGCTCTGATGCCGCATAGTTAAGCCAGTAT
ACACTCCGCTATCGCTACGTGACTGGGTCATGGCTGCGCCCCGACACCCGCCAACACCCGCTGACGCGCC
CTGACGGGCTTGTCTGCTCCCGGCATCCGCTTACAGACAAGCTGTGACCGTCTCCGGGAGCTGCATGTGT
CAGAGGTTTTCACCGTCATCACCGAAACGCGCGAGGCAGCTGCGGTAAAGCTCATCAGCGTGGTCGTGAA
GCGATTCACAGATGTCTGCCTGTTCATCCGCGTCCAGCTCGTTGAGTTTCTCCAGAAGCGTTAATGTCTG
GCTTCTGATAAAGCGGGCCATGTTAAGGGCGGTTTTTTCCTGTTTGGTCACTGATGCCTCCGTGTAAGGG
GGATTTCTGTTCATGGGGGTAATGATACCGATGAAACGAGAGAGGATGCTCACGATACGGGTTACTGATG
ATGAACATGCCCGGTTACTGGAACGTTGTGAGGGTAAACAACTGGCGGTATGGATGCGGCGGGACCAGAG
AAAAATCACTCAGGGTCAATGCCAGCGCTTCGTTAATACAGATGTAGGTGTTCCACAGGGTAGCCAGCAG
CATCCTGCGATGCAGATCCGGAACATAATGGTGCAGGGCGCTGACTTCCGCGTTTCCAGACTTTACGAAA
CACGGAAACCGAAGACCATTCATGTTGTTGCTCAGGTCGCAGACGTTTTGCAGCAGCAGTCGCTTCACGT
TCGCTCGCGTATCGGTGATTCATTCTGCTAACCAGTAAGGCAACCCCGCCAGCCTAGCCGGGTCCTCAAC
GACAGGAGCACGATCATGCGCACCCGTGGGGCCGCCATGCCGGCGATAATGGCCTGCTTCTCGCCGAAAC
GTTTGGTGGCGGGACCAGTGACGAAGGCTTGAGCGAGGGCGTGCAAGATTCCGAATACCGCAAGCGACAG
GCCGATCATCGTCGCGCTCCAGCGAAAGCGGTCCTCGCCGAAAATGACCCAGAGCGCTGCCGGCACCTGT
CCTACGAGTTGCATGATAAAGAAGACAGTCATAAGTGCGGCGACGATAGTCATGCCCCGCGCCCACCGGA
AGGAGCTGACTGGGTTGAAGGCTCTCAAGGGCATCGGTCGAGATCCCGGTGCCTAATGAGTGAGCTAACT
TACATTAATTGCGTTGCGCTCACTGCCCGCTTTCCAGTCGGGAAACCTGTCGTGCCAGCTGCATTAATGA
ATCGGCCAACGCGCGGGGAGAGGCGGTTTGCGTATTGGGCGCCAGGGTGGTTTTTCTTTTCACCAGTGAG
ACGGGCAACAGCTGATTGCCCTTCACCGCCTGGCCCTGAGAGAGTTGCAGCAAGCGGTCCACGCTGGTTT
GCCCCAGCAGGCGAAAATCCTGTTTGATGGTGGTTAACGGCGGGATATAACATGAGCTGTCTTCGGTATC
GTCGTATCCCACTACCGAGATATCCGCACCAACGCGCAGCCCGGACTCGGTAATGGCGCGCATTGCGCCC
AGCGCCATCTGATCGTTGGCAACCAGCATCGCAGTGGGAACGATGCCCTCATTCAGCATTTGCATGGTTT
GTTGAAAACCGGACATGGCACTCCAGTCGCCTTCCCGTTCCGCTATCGGCTGAATTTGATTGCGAGTGAG
ATATTTATGCCAGCCAGCCAGACGCAGACGCGCCGAGACAGAACTTAATGGGCCCGCTAACAGCGCGATT
TGCTGGTGACCCAATGCGACCAGATGCTCCACGCCCAGTCGCGTACCGTCTTCATGGGAGAAAATAATAC
TGTTGATGGGTGTCTGGTCAGAGACATCAAGAAATAACGCCGGAACATTAGTGCAGGCAGCTTCCACAGC
AATGGCATCCTGGTCATCCAGCGGATAGTTAATGATCAGCCCACTGACGCGTTGCGCGAGAAGATTGTGC
ACCGCCGCTTTACAGGCTTCGACGCCGCTTCGTTCTACCATCGACACCACCACGCTGGCACCCAGTTGAT
CGGCGCGAGATTTAATCGCCGCGACAATTTGCGACGGCGCGTGCAGGGCCAGACTGGAGGTGGCAACGCC
AATCAGCAACGACTGTTTGCCCGCCAGTTGTTGTGCCACGCGGTTGGGAATGTAATTCAGCTCCGCCATC
GCCGCTTCCACTTTTTCCCGCGTTTTCGCAGAAACGTGGCTGGCCTGGTTCACCACGCGGGAAACGGTCT
GATAAGAGACACCGGCATACTCTGCGACATCGTATAACGTTACTGGTTTCACATTCACCACCCTGAATTG
ACTCTCTTCCGGGCGCTATCATGCCATACCGCGAAAGGTTTTGCGCCATTCGATGGTGTCCGGGATCTCG
ACGCTCTCCCTTATGCGACTCCTGCATTAGGAAGCAGCCCAGTAGTAGGTTGAGGCCGTTGAGCACCGCC
GCCGCAAGGAATGGTGCATGCAAGGAGATGGCGCCCAACAGTCCCCCGGCCACGGGGCCTGCCACCATAC
CCACGCCGAAACAAGCGCTCATGAGCCCGAAGTGGCGAGCCCGATCTTCCCCATCGGTGATGTCGGCGAT
ATAGGCGCCAGCAACCGCACCTGTGGCGCCGGTGATGCCGGCCACGATGCGTCCGGCGTAGAGGATCGAG
ATCTCGATCCCGCGAAATTAATACGACTCACTATAGGGGAATTGTGAGCGGATAACAATTCCCCTCTAGA
AATAATTTTGTTTAACTTTAAGAAGGAGATATACCATGGGCAGCAGCCATCATCATCATCATCACAGCAG
CGGCCTGGTGCCGCGCGGCAGCCATATGATCATCGAAACGCCGAGTAAAGTGATCCTGTTTGGCGAACAT
GCCGTTGTGTATGGTTATCGTGCTATTAGCATGGCCATTGATCTAACAAGCACGATCGAAATCAAAGAAA
CACAGGAAGATGAAATCATCCTGAATCTGAATGATCTGAACAAATCTCTGGGCCTGAATCTGAATGAGAT
TAAAAATATCAATCCTAACAACTTTGGCGATTTTAAATATTGCCTGTGCGCTATCAAAAATACCTTAGAT
TATCTGAATATCGAACCTAAAACGGGCTTTAAAATCAATATCTCTTCAAAGATTCCGATCTCATGCGGCT
TAGGTAGTAGCGCGAGCATTACCATCGGGACGATCAAAGCCGTGAGCGGCTTTTATAATAAGGAACTGAA
AGATGATGAAATTGCCAAACTGGGCTATATGGTGGAAAAAGAAATCCAGGGTAAAGCCTCTATTACGGAT
ACGTCTACCATAACGTACAAAGGCATTCTGGAAATCAAAAATAACAAATTTCGCAAAATCAAAGGCGAAT
TTGAAGAATTTCTGAAAAATTGCAAATTTCTGATTGTGTATGCGGAAAAACGCAAGAAGAAAACCGCGGA
ACTGGTTAACGAAGTTGCCAAAATCGAAAATAAGGATGAAATCTTTAAAGAAATTGATAAAGTGATCGAT
GAAGCGCTGAAAATCAAAAACAAAGAAGATTTTGGCAAACTGATGACCAAAAATCATGAACTGCTGAAAA
AACTGAATATTAGCACCCCTAAACTGGATCGTATTGTGGATATAGGCAATCGCTTTGGTTTTGGCGCCAA
ACTGACCGGTGCAGGTGGCGGTGGTTGCGTTATTATCTTAGTTAATGAGGAAAAAGAAAAAGAACTGCTG
AAAGAACTGAACAAGGAAGATGTTCGCATCTTTAATTGTCGTATGATGAATTAATAACTCGAGCACCACC
ACCACCACCACTGAGATCCGGCTGCTAACAAAGCCCGAAAGGAAGCTGAGTTGGCTGCTGCCACCGCTGA
GCAATAACTAGCATAACCCCTTGGGGCCTCTAAACGGGTCTTGAGGGGTTTTTTGCTGAAAGGAGGAACT
ATATCCGGAT
Features (pLannotate 1.2.2; 21 found; start..end, strand, type, name):
     12..440     +  rep_origin     f1 ori (sequence partly withheld): f1 bacteriophage origin of replication; arrow indicates direction of (+) strand synthesis
    493..550     +  promoter       AmpR promoter (fragment): bla
    559..1374    -  CDS            KanR: aminoglycoside phosphotransferase; aph(3')-Ia; confers resistance to kanamycin in bacteria or G418 (Geneticin®) in eukaryotes
   1496..2084    +  rep_origin     ori: high-copy-number ColE1/pMB1/pBR322/pUC origin of replication
   2270..2409    -  misc_feature   bom: basis of mobility region from pBR322
   2511..2702    -  CDS            rop: Rop protein, which maintains plasmids at low copy number; rop
   2719..3099    +  CDS            YPB1_ECOLX: Protein predicted: Swiss-Prot protein existence level 4. From Escherichia coli.
   3171..3462    -  CDS            TcR (fragment): tetracycline efflux protein; tet; confers resistance to tetracycline
   3477..3498    -  protein_bind   CAP binding site: CAP binding activates transcription in the presence of cAMP. E. coli catabolite activator protein
   3511..4593    -  CDS            lacI: lac repressor; lacI; The lac repressor binds to the lac operator to inhibit transcription in E. coli. This inhibition can be relieved by adding lactose or isopropyl-β-D-thiogalactopyranoside (IPTG).
   4594..4671    -  promoter       lacI promoter: lacI
   4679..4958    -  CDS            TcR (fragment): tetracycline efflux protein; tet; confers resistance to tetracycline
   4980..4998    +  promoter       T7 promoter: promoter for bacteriophage T7 RNA polymerase
   4999..5023    +  protein_bind   lac operator: The lac repressor binds to the lac operator to inhibit transcription in E. coli. This inhibition can be relieved by adding lactose or isopropyl-β-D-thiogalactopyranoside (IPTG). lac repressor encoded by lacI
   5038..5060    +  RBS            RBS: efficient ribosome binding site from bacteriophage T7 gene 10 (Olins and Rangwala, 1989)
   5079..5095    +  CDS            capTEV™ (fragment): composite tag for in vivo biotinylation, TEV protease cleavage, and 6xHis tagging
   5106..5123    +  CDS            thrombin site: thrombin recognition and cleavage site
   5127..6062    +  CDS            mvk: MVK_METJA - Experimental evidence at protein level: Swiss-Prot protein existence level 1. Catalyzes the phosphorylation of (R)-mevalonate (MVA) to (R)- mevalonate 5-phosphate (MVAP). Functions in the mevalonate (MVA) pathway leading to isopentenyl diphosphate (IPP), a key precursor for the biosynthesis of isoprenoid compounds such as archaeal membrane lipids. From Methanocaldococcus jannaschii (strain ATCC 43067 / DSM 2661 / JAL-1 / JCM 10045 / NBRC 100440) (Methanococcus jannaschii).
   6075..6092    +  CDS            9xHis (fragment): 9xHis affinity tag
   6102..6151    +  CDS            SET1 (fragment): solubility-enhancement tag derived from T7 phage gene 10B
   6159..6206    +  terminator     T7 terminator: transcription terminator for bacteriophage T7 RNA polymerase
