[The description below was written by a language model from this plasmid's Addgene catalogue record and pLannotate feature annotations shown in this document.]
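Description:
pET-28a(+)-MVK jannaschii is a bacterial expression plasmid of about 6.2 kb, built on the pET-28a(+) backbone, for producing the mevalonate kinase (MVK) of the archaeon Methanocaldococcus jannaschii in E. coli. It replicates from a ColE1/pMB1-type origin. The adjacent bom and rop elements from pBR322 are also present, although the catalogue lists the plasmid as high copy. Selection is by kanamycin resistance, conferred by an aminoglycoside phosphotransferase gene. An f1 phage origin is also annotated. The short tetracycline-resistance and AmpR promoter fragments appear to be backbone remnants rather than functional markers.

The insert is a synthetic mvk gene, codon-optimized for E. coli, placed under the T7 promoter with an adjacent lac operator and the phage T7 gene 10 ribosome binding site, and followed by the T7 terminator. The plasmid carries its own lacI gene, so transcription stays repressed until an inducer such as IPTG is added, and expression requires a host that supplies T7 RNA polymerase. Upstream of the coding sequence, the backbone contributes an N-terminal His6 tag (picked up by the annotation software as a composite-tag fragment) and a thrombin cleavage site, which allow affinity purification and optional removal of the tag. A second His-tag sequence lies downstream of the gene, as is usual for this backbone. The record lists only the N-terminal tag and does not say whether the downstream one is translated. The restriction sites used for cloning are not recorded.

MVK phosphorylates (R)-mevalonate to mevalonate 5-phosphate in the mevalonate pathway leading to isoprenoid precursors. The associated publication concerns in vitro biosynthesis of sesquiterpenes from acetic acid, which is consistent with using the purified recombinant enzyme in a reconstituted pathway. The depositor and repository sequences differ by only a few nucleotides in length and have the same feature layout.
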