Addgene plasmid #108948: pET-28a(+)-MVK jannaschii
Purpose: heterologous expression of MVK of M. jannaschii in E. coli
Depositing lab: Frank Schulz. Depositing organization: Ruhr-Universitaet Bochum. Publication: An in vitro Biosynthesis of Sesquiterpenes starting from Acetic Acid. Schulz F, Dirkmann M, Nowack J. Chembiochem. 2018 Aug 7. doi: 10.1002/cbic.201800128. PubMed 30085399.
Backbone
  Vector backbone: pET-28a(+)
  Vector type: Bacterial Expression
Growth in bacteria
  Bacterial resistance: Kanamycin, 50 μg/mL
  Growth temperature: 30°C
  Growth strain: DH5alpha
  Copy number: High Copy
Gene/Insert
  Gene/Insert name: Mevalonate kinase (MVK)
  Species: Methanocaldococcus jannaschii
  Tag / fusion protein: His6-Tag (N terminal on backbone)
  Cloning method: Restriction Enzyme; 5′ cloning site unknown (unknown if destroyed); 3′ cloning site unknown (unknown if destroyed)
Terms and licenses: Academic/Nonprofit Terms; Industry Terms: Not Available to Industry
Depositor comments: codon-optimized synthetic gene for expression in E. coli
How to cite: pET-28a(+)-MVK jannaschii was a gift from Frank Schulz (Addgene plasmid # 108948 ; http://n2t.net/addgene:108948 ; RRID:Addgene_108948)
